>Addgene plasmid #208813 | pJUB1 | addgene full sequence | sequence record 423963 | Addgene NGS Result
ATGACAGTAAGAGAATTATGCAGTGCTGCCATAACCATGAGTGATAACACTGCGGCCAACTTACTTCTGA
CAACGATCGGAGGACCGAAGGAGCTAACCGCTTTTTTGCACAACATGGGGGATCATGTAACTCGCCTTGA
TCGTTGGGAACCGGAGCTGAATGAAGCCATACCAAACGACGAGCGTGACACCACGATGCCTGTAGCAATG
GCAACAACGTTGCGCAAACTATTAACTGGCGAACTACTTACTCTAGCTTCCCGGCAACAATTAATAGACT
GGATGGAGGCGGATAAAGTTGCAGGACCACTTCTGCGCTCGGCCCTTCCGGCTGGCTGGTTTATTGCTGA
TAAATCTGGAGCCGGTGAGCGTGGGTCTCGCGGTATCATTGCAGCACTGGGGCCAGATGGTAAGCCCTCC
CGTATCGTAGTTATCTACACGACGGGGAGTCAGGCAACTATGGATGAACGAAATAGACAGATCGCTGAGA
TAGGTGCCTCACTGATTAAGCATTGGTAAAATTATTAACGCTTACAATTTCCTGATGCGGTATTTTCTCC
TTACGCATCTGTGCGGTATTTCACACCGCATCAGGTGGCACTTTTCGGGGAAATGTGCGCGGAACCCCTA
TTTGTTTATTTTTCTAAATACATTCAAATATGTATCCGCTGGATCTCATGCTGGAGTTCTTCGCCCACCC
TTAATTAACCGTAGAAAAGATCAAAGGATCTTCTTGAGATCCTTTTTTTCTGCGCGTAATCTGCTGCTTG
CAAACAAAAAAACCACCGCTACCAGCGGTGGTTTGTTTGCCGGATCAAGAGCTACCAACTCTTTTTCCGA
AGGTAACTGGCTTCAGCAGAGCGCAGATACCAAATACTGTTCTTCTAGTGTAGCCGTAGTTAGGCCACCA
CTTCAAGAACTCTGTAGCACCGCCTACATACCTCGCTCTGCTAATCCTGTTACCAGTGGCTGCTGCCAGT
GGCGATAAGTCGTGTCTTACCGGGTTGGACTCAAGACGATAGTTACCGGATAAGGCGCAGCGGTCGGGCT
GAACGGGGGGTTCGTGCACACAGCCCAGCTTGGAGCGAACGACCTACACCGAACTGAGATACCTACAGCG
TGAGCTATGAGAAAGCGCCACGCTTCCCGAAGGGAGAAAGGCGGACAGGTATCCGGTAAGCGGCAGGGTC
GGAACAGGAGAGCGCACGAGGGAGCTTCCAGGGGGAAACGCCTGGTATCTTTATAGTCCTGTCGGGTTTC
GCCACCTCTGACTTGAGCGTCGATTTTTGTGATGCTCGTCAGGGGGGCGGAGCCTATGGAAAAACGCCAG
CAACGCGGCCTTTTTACGGTTCCTGGCCTTTTGCTGGCCTTTTGCTCATGATATAATTAAATTGAAGCTC
TAATTTGTGAGTTTAGTATACATGCATTTACTTATAATACAGTTTTTTAGTTTTGCTGGCCGCATCTTCT
CAAATATGCTTCCCAGCCTGCTTTTCTGTAACGTTCACCCTCTACCTTAGCATCCCTTCCCTTTGCAAAT
AGTCCTCTTCCAACAATAATAATGTCAGATCCTGTAGAGACCACATCATCCACGGTTCTATACTGTTGAC
CCAATGCGTCTTGTCATCTAAACCCACACCGGGTGTCATAATCAACCAATCGTAACCTTCATCTCTTCCA
CCCATGTCTCTTTGAGCAATAAAGCCGATAACAAAATCTTTGTCGCTCTTCGCAATGTCAACAGTACCCT
TAGTATATTCTCCAGTAGATAGGGAGCCCTTGCATGACAATTCTGCTAACATCAAAAGGCCTCTAGGTTC
CTTTGTTACTTCTTCTGCCGCCTGCTTCAAACCGCTAACAATACCTGGGCCCACCACACCGTGTGCATTC
GTAATGTCTGCCCATTCTGCTATTCTGTATACACCCGCAGAGTACTGCAATTTGACTGTATTACCAATGT
CAGCAAATTTTCTGTCTTCGAAGAGTAAAAAATTGTACTTGGCGGATAATGCCTTTAGCGGCTTAACTGT
GCCCTCCATGGAAAAATCAGTCAAGATATCCACATGTGTTTTTAGTAAACAAATTTTGGGACCTAATGCT
TCAACTAACTCCAGTAATTCCTTGGTGGTACGAACATCCAATGAAGCACACAAGTTTGTTTGCTTTTCGT
GCATGATATTAAATAGCTTGGCAGCAACAGGACTAGGATGAGTAGCAGCACGTTCCTTATATGTAGCTTT
CGACATGATTTATCTTCGTTTCCTGCGGTTTTTGTTCTGTGCAGTTGGGTTAAGAATACTGGGCAATTTC
ATGTTTCTTCAACACTACATATGCGTATATATACCAATCTAAGTCTGTGCTCCTTCCTTCGTTCTTCCTT
CTGTTCGGAGATTACCGAATCAAAAAAATTTCAAGGAAACCGAAATCAAAAAAAAGAATAAAAAAAAAAT
GATGAATTGAAAAGCTAGCTTATCGATGATAAGCTGTCAAAGATGAGAATTAATTCCACGGACTATAGAC
TATACCTAGTATACTCCGTCTACTGTACGATACACTTCCGCTCAGGTCCTTGTCCTTTAACGAGGCCTTA
CCACTCTTTTGTTACTCTATTGATCCAGCTCAGCAAAGGCAGTGTGATCTAAGATTCTATCTTCGCGATG
TAGTAAAACTAGCTAGACCGAGAAAGAGACTAGAAATGCAAAAGGCACTTCTACAATGGCTGCCATCATT
ATTATCCGATGTGACGCTGCAGCTTCTCAATGATATTCGAATACGCTTTGAGGAGATACAGCCTAATATC
CGACAAACTGTTTTACAGATTTACGATCGTACTTGTTACCCATCATTGAATTTTGAACATCCGAACCTGG
GAGTTTTCCCTGAAACAGATAGTATATTTGAACCTGTATAATAATATATAGTCTAGCGCTTTACGGAAGA
CAATGTATGTATTTCGGTTCCTGGAGAAACTATTGCATCTATTGCATAGGTAATCTTGCACGTCGCATCC
CCGGTTCATTTTCTGCGTTTCCATCTTGCACTTCAATAGCATATCTTTGTTAACGAAGCATCTGTGCTTC
ATTTTGTAGAACAAAAATGCAACGCGAGAGCGCTAATTTTTCAAACAAAGAATCTGAGCTGCATTTTTAC
AGAACAGAAATGCAACGCGAAAGCGCTATTTTACCAACGAAGAATCTGTGCTTCATTTTTGTAAAACAAA
AATGCAACGCGAGAGCGCTAATTTTTCAAACAAAGAATCTGAGCTGCATTTTTACAGAACAGAAATGCAA
CGCGAGAGCGCTATTTTACCAACAAAGAATCTATACTTCTTTTTTGTTCTACAAAAATGCATCCCGAGAG
CGCTATTTTTCTAACAAAGCATCTTAGATTACTTTTTTTCTCCTTTGTGCGCTCTATAATGCAGTCTCTT
GATAACTTTTTGCACTGTAGGTCCGTTAAGGTTAGAAGAAGGCTACTTTGGTGTCTATTTTCTCTTCCAT
AAAAAAAGCCTGACTCCACTTCCCGCGTTTACTGATTACTAGCGAAGCTGCGGGTGCATTTTTTCAAGAT
AAAGGCATCCCCGATTATATTCTATACCGATGTGGATTGCGCATACTTTGTGAACAGAAAGTGATAGCGT
TGATGATTCTTCATTGGTCAGAAAATTATGAACGGTTTCTTCTATTTTGTCTCTATATACTACGTATAGG
AAATGTTTACATTTTCGTATTGTTTTCGATTCACTCTATGAATAGTTCTTACTACAATTTTTTTGTCTAA
AGAGTAATACTAGAGATAAACATAAAAAATGTAGAGGTCGAGTTTAGATGCAAGTTCAAGGAGCGAAAGG
TGGATGGGTAGGTTATATAGGGATATAGCACAGAGATATATAGCAAAGAGATACTTTTGAGCAATGTTTG
TGGAAGCGGTATTCGCAATGGGAAGCTCCACCCCGGTTGATAATCAGAAAAGCCCCAAAAACAGGAAGAT
TGTATAAGCAAATATTTAAATTGTAATTCTTTCCTGCGTTATCCCCTGATTCTGTGGATAACCGTATTAC
CGCCTTTGAGTGAGCTGATACCGCTCGCCGCAGCCGAACGACCGAGCGCAGCGAGTCAGTGAGCGAGGAA
GCGGAAGAGGGTCTGACGCTCAGTGGAACGAAAACTCACGTTAAGGGATTTTGGTCATGAGATTATCAAA
AAGGATCTTCACCTAGATCCTTTTAAATTAAAAATGAAGTTTTAAATCAATCTAAAGTATATATGAGTAA
ACTTGGTCTGACAGTCAGAAGAACTCGTCAAGAAGGCGATAGAAGGCGATGCGCTGCGAATCGGGAGCGG
CGATACCGTAAAGCACGAGGAAGCGGTCAGCCCATTCGCCGCCAAGCTCTTCAGCAATATCACGGGTAGC
CAACGCTATGTCCTGATAGCGGTCCGCCACACCCAGCCGGCCACAGTCGATGAATCCAGAAAAGCGGCCA
TTTTCCACCATGATATTCGGCAAGCAGGCATCGCCATGAGTCACGACGAGATCCTCGCCGTCGGGCATGC
TCGCCTTGAGCCTGGCGAACAGTTCGGCTGGCGCGAGCCCCTGATGCTCTTCGTCCAGATCATCCTGATC
GACAAGACCGGCTTCCATCCGAGTACGTGCTCGCTCGATGCGATGTTTCGCTTGGTGGTCGAATGGGCAG
GTAGCCGGATCAAGCGTATGCAGCCGCCGCATTGCATCAGCCATGATGGATACTTTCTCGGCAGGAGCAA
GGTGAGATGACAGGAGATCCTGCCCCGGCACTTCGCCCAATAGCAGCCAGTCCCTTCCCGCTTCAGTGAC
AACGTCGAGCACAGCTGCGCAAGGAACGCCCGTCGTGGCCAGCCACGATAGCCGCGCTGCCTCGTCTTGC
AGTTCATTCAGGGCACCGGACAGGTCGGTCTTGACAAAAAGAACCGGGCGCCCCTGCGCTGACAGCCGGA
ACACGGCGGCATCAGAGCAGCCGATTGTCTGTTGTGCCCAGTCATAGCCGAATAGCCTCTCCACCCAAGC
GGCCGGAGAATCTGCGTGCAATCCATCTTGTTCAATCATACTCTTCCTTTTTCAATATTATTGAAGCATT
TATCAGGGTTATTGTCTCATGAGCGGATACATATTTGAATGTATTTAGAAAAATAAACAAATAGGGGTTC
CGCGCACATTTCCCCGAAAAGTGCCACCTGACGTCGGACGGATCGCTTGCCTGTAACTTACACGCGCCTC
GTCCTGAGAAAGCAACCTGACCTACAGGAAAGAGTTACTCAAGAATAAGAATTTTCGTTTTAAAACCTAA
GAGTCACTTTAAAATTTGTATACACTTATTTTTTTTATAACTTATTTAATAATAAAAATCATAAATCATA
AGAAATTCGCTTATTTAGAAGTGTCAACAACGTATCTACCAACGATTTGACCCTTTTCCATCTTTTCGTA
AATTTCTGGCAAGGTAGACAAGCCGACAACCTTGATTGGAGACTTGACCAAACCTCTGGCGAAGAATTGT
TAGAGCTCTCACTGCCCACTTTCCAGTCTGGAAACCTGTCTTGCTAGCTGCATGAGTGAATCAGCCAATG
CCCGGGGAGAGGCAGTTTGTGTATTGGGTGCCAGGGTGGTTTTTCTCTTCACCAGTGAGACTGGCAACAG
CTGATTGCCCTTCACCGCCTGGCCCTGAGAGAGTTGCAGCAAGCGGTCCACGCTGGTTTGCCCCAGCAGG
CGAAAATCCTGTTTGATGGTGGTTAACGGCGGGATATAACATGAGCTGTCTTCGGTATCGTCGTATCCCA
CTACCGAGATATCTGCACCAACTCTCAGCCCAGACTCAGTAATGGCTCTCATTGCACCCAGTGCCATCTG
ATCATTGGCAACCAGCATTGCAGTGGGAACAATGCCCTCATTCAGCATTTGCATGGTTTGTTGAAACCCA
GACATGGCACTCCAGTCCCCTTCTCTTTCAGCTATTGGCTGAATTTGATTCCTAGTGAGATATTTATGCC
AGCCGGCCAGTCTCAGCCTTGCTGAGACAGAACTGAGTGGGCCCGCAAGCAGTGCAATTTGCTGGTGTCC
CAATGCAACCAGATGCTCCACACCCAGTCTTGTACCATCTTCATGGGAGAAAATAATACTGTTGATGGGT
GTCTGGTCAGAGACATCAAGAAAGAGTGCTGGAACATTAGTGCAGGCAGCTTCCACAGCAATGGCATCCT
GGTCATCCAGTGGATAGTTAATGATCAGCCCACTGACTCTTTGTGCCAGAAGATTGTGCACAGCAGCTTT
ACAGGCTTCAACTCCACTTCTTTCTACCATTGACACCACCACAGAGGCTCCCAGTTGATCAGCTCTAGAT
TTAATGGCTGCCACAATTTGAGATGGTGCATGCAGGGCCAGACTGGAGGTGGCAACTCCAATCAGCAAGC
TCTGTTTGCCTGCCAGTTGTTGTGCCACTCTGTTGGGAATGTAATTCAGCTCTGCCATGGCTGCTTCCAC
TTTTTCCCTGGTTTTGGCAGAAACATGGCTGGCCTGGTTCACCACTCTGGAAACAGTCTGATAAGAGACA
CCGGCATACTCTGCGACATCATACAATGTTACTGGTTTCATTTTAATAACTAGTGCGAAAAAACCCCGCC
GAAGCGGGGTTTTTTGCGTTAAAGCCGGTGACGGTAGTCGCTGGGAGTCCGGTCAAATTGACGAGCGAAG
ACGCGAGAGAAGGTTTGCTGCGACACATAGCCTAAGTCCATGGCAATATCGAAAATCGGACGTTCTGTTG
TCCGCAATTCAACGGCAGCCAACAACAAACGGCGTTGACGGATATAGTCTCCTAATGTTTGATGTGTGAC
GGTACGAAACATGCGCTGTAAATACCACTTCGAGTAACCACTTTTCTTCGCTACAACATCAATATTAAGA
GGCTGATCAATATGCTCATCGATCCAAGCAATAAGGTCCTGGATGATTTTTTGGTGGCTCATTGAACCAC
CTCCGCCGGGTTTAGTGTTGCCATCTATAACAGATCTAAGTTCATCCCAACTTGCTGAGTCTCCTATGAA
ATCTCCACCGTTGCCGTTCCAGAAACTCATCAGGAGGTTATTATCATTACCAGTATATGTCGGTTGATTA
AAACCAACTATATGTTGGTTCCAATAAGGATTCTGTGGCTGTGGAAGCGGCGGCTCGTGGGACATGGAAT
CTACTGTACGGTGGCTCGTGTGGTCGGAATCTAAGCTGCTGGTCTTAGAACAAGTGTCGGTTAAAGTGAT
AACCGGTTTTCGGTTTGGTGGTAAGATGGTTGGGTTTCTTTGAGATGTGACTCGTTTGAAGATTCTGCAA
AGTGTCCATACCTCTGCTTGTTGAGCTGGAGAGTCGGTTTTCGTGGTGGAGGGGAGGCGGAATTCATGCA
TCATCCAATCGGTTTTGGTGCCTTTACCGGCTGAACCAAGATAGTAAACCAGAGATTTCTTGAGACCAAC
ACAGTCAAGATTGGAGTAAACCGGTTTATCAATACCAGTGGCTTTCCAGAAACCTGAACCGGTCACTCGG
TTTGGTCGAACGCTATTCCTGTATTTCCTACCTCTCATGCAGAAGAAGTACCACTCCTTTTCTCCGACGC
TGCTCACTCTTGGAAGATCCCAAGGATCGTACTTATAGATATCGATCTGTTTGATAAGTTCGAGTTTGAT
GGTTTTGTTCTCTACTTTTCTTCGAAGATAGTATCCTAAAAGCTCTTCATCCGTCGGATGAAACCTGAAC
CCAGGAAGTGGTGCTTCGTTTTCTTCTTCATGATCCTTACCTAAGTTACCTTCGCCACTATGTCGACAGA
TCCTTTCTCCTCTTTAGATCTTTTGAATTCCCAAAAAAACGGGTATGGAGAAACAGTAGAGAGTTGCGAT
AAAAAGCGTCAGGTAGAATCCGCTAATCTTATGGATAAAAATGCTATGGCATAGCAAAGTGTGACGCCGT
GCAAATAATCAATGTGGACTTTTCTGCCGTGATTATAGACACTTTTGTTACGCGTTTTTGTCATGGCTTT
GGTCCCGCTTTGTTACAGAATGCTTTTAATAAGCGGGGTTACCGGTTTGGTTAGCGAGAAGAGCCAGTAA
AAGACGCAGTGACGGCAATGTCTGATGCAATATGGACAATTGGTTTCTTCTCTGAATGGCGGGAGTATGA
AAAGTTCAACATTTCCGTGTCGCCCTTATTCCCTTTTTTGCGGCATTTTGCCTTCCTGTTTTTGCTCACC
CAGAAACGCTGGTGAAAGTAAAAGATGCTGAAGATCAGTTGGGTGCACGAGTGGGTTACATCGAACTGGA
TCTCAACAGCGGTAAGATCCTTGAGAGTTTTCGCCCCGAAGAACGTTTTCCAATGATGAGCACTTTTAAA
GTTCTGCTATGTGGCGCGGTATTATCCCGTATTGACGCCGGGCAAGAGCAACTCGGTCGCCGCATACACT
ATTCTCAGAATGACTTGGTTGAGTACTCACCAGTCACAGAAAAGCATCTTACGGATGGC
Features (pLannotate 1.2.2; 20 found; start..end, strand, type, name):
    541..591     -  misc_feature   bom (fragment): basis of mobility region from pBR322
    618..670     +  promoter       AmpR promoter (fragment): bla
    734..1322    +  rep_origin     ori: high-copy-number ColE1/pMB1/pBR322/pUC origin of replication
   1447..2246    -  CDS            URA3: orotidine-5'-phosphate decarboxylase, required for uracil biosynthesis; S. cerevisiae URA3; yeast auxotrophic marker, counterselectable with 5-fluoroorotic acid (5-FOA)
   2247..2461    -  promoter       URA3 promoter: S. cerevisiae URA3
   2467..2490    -  promoter       tet promoter (fragment): E. coli promoter for tetracycline efflux protein gene
   2528..2908    +  CDS            RAF1 (fragment): RAF_YEAST - Experimental evidence at transcript level: Swiss-Prot protein existence level 2. Antagonizes transcriptional repression of recombinase FLP by REP1-REP2. May play a role in plasmid partitioning. From Saccharomyces cerevisiae (strain ATCC 204508 / S288c) (Baker's yeast).
   3062..3939    -  rep_origin     2μ ori: yeast 2μ plasmid origin of replication
   3950..4016    -  rep_origin     M13 ori (fragment): M13 bacteriophage origin of replication; arrow indicates direction of (+) strand synthesis
   4017..4137    +  rep_origin     RSF ori (fragment): Plasmids containing the RSF 1030 origin of replication can be propagated in E. coli cells that contain additional plasmids with compatible origins.
   4285..5079    -  CDS            NeoR/KanR: aminoglycoside phosphotransferase from Tn5; aph(3')-II (or nptII); confers resistance to neomycin, kanamycin, and G418 (Geneticin®)
   5080..5184    -  promoter       AmpR promoter: bla
   5221..5252    -  misc_feature   CEN/ARS (fragment): S. cerevisiae CEN6 centromere fused to an autonomously replicating sequence
   5253..5400    -  terminator     ADH1 terminator (fragment): S. cerevisiae ADH1; transcription terminator for the S. cerevisiae alcohol dehydrogenase 1 (ADH1) gene
   5404..5526    -  CDS            ADH1 (fragment): ADH1_YEAST - Also known as ADC1. Experimental evidence at protein level: Swiss-Prot protein existence level 1. This isozyme preferentially catalyzes the conversion of primary unbranched alcohols to their corresponding aldehydes. Also shows activity toward secondary alcohols. From Saccharomyces cerevisiae (strain ATCC 204508 / S288c) (Baker's yeast).
   5542..6621    -  CDS            lacI: LACI_ECOLI - Experimental evidence at protein level: Swiss-Prot protein existence level 1. Repressor of the lactose operon. Binds allolactose as an inducer. From Escherichia coli (strain K12).
   6672..6992    -  CDS            soxS: SOXS_ECOLI - Experimental evidence at protein level: Swiss-Prot protein existence level 1. Transcriptional activator of the superoxide response regulon of E.coli that includes at least 10 genes such as sodA, nfo, zwf and micF. Binds the DNA sequence 5'-GCACN(7)CAA-3'. It also facilitates the subsequent binding of RNA polymerase to the micF and the nfo promoters. From Escherichia coli (strain K12).
   7008..7829    -  CDS            JUB1: NAC42_ARATH - Also known as NAC042. Experimental evidence at protein level: Swiss-Prot protein existence level 1. Transcription factor that binds to the 5'- RRYGCCGT-3' consensus core sequence. Central longevity regulator. Negative regulator of leaf senescence. Modulates cellular H(2)O(2) levels and enhances tolerance to various abiotic stresses through the regulation of DREB2A. From Arabidopsis thaliana (Mouse-ear cress).
   7885..8169    -  promoter       araBAD promoter: araBAD; promoter of the L-arabinose operon of E. coli; the araC regulatory gene is transcribed in the opposite direction (Guzman et al., 1995)
   8195..519     +  CDS            AmpR (fragment) (across the origin): β-lactamase; bla; confers resistance to ampicillin, carbenicillin, and related antibiotics
