[The description below was written by a language model from this plasmid's Addgene catalogue record and pLannotate feature annotations shown in this document.]
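Description:
pJUB1 is an 8.5 kb high-copy bacterial expression and synthetic-biology plasmid built on a synthetic backbone by Gibson assembly. It expresses an arabinose-inducible artificial transcription factor derived from the Arabidopsis thaliana NAC protein JUB1. In E. coli it replicates from a ColE1/pUC-type origin and is selected with kanamycin, through a Tn5 NeoR/KanR aminoglycoside phosphotransferase gene driven by a bla (AmpR) promoter. The backbone also carries a yeast 2μ origin and a URA3 marker with its own promoter. These are typical shuttle-vector parts that would allow maintenance or assembly in S. cerevisiae, although the record does not state that they are used this way. Several short fragments are annotated as well (bom, M13 and RSF origins, CEN/ARS, tet promoter, RAF1), along with a partial β-lactamase sequence spanning the numbering origin. These look like backbone remnants, and ampicillin is not listed as a selection.

The payload lies on the reverse strand downstream of the araBAD promoter. In order, the annotated coding regions are JUB1, E. coli soxS and lacI, followed by an ADH1 coding fragment and a partial ADH1 terminator from yeast. JUB1 is a plant DNA-binding protein with a defined consensus site, and SoxS is a bacterial activator that helps recruit RNA polymerase, so their close spacing suggests a fusion of a heterologous DNA-binding domain to a bacterial activation domain. The table does not confirm the reading frames or explain the role of the lacI sequence. No intact araC gene is annotated, so arabinose regulation may depend on the host. The plasmid belongs to a toolkit of arabinose-inducible artificial regulators for tunable, orthogonal gene control in Enterobacteriaceae.
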