Addgene plasmid #208813: pJUB1
Purpose: Expresses arabinose-inducible JUB1-derived artificial transcription factor in bacterial cell
Depositing lab: Marc Erhardt. Depositing organization: Humboldt-Universitaet zu Berlin. Publication: A versatile regulatory toolkit of arabinose-inducible artificial transcription factors for Enterobacteriaceae. Naseri G, Raasch H, Charpentier E, Erhardt M. Commun Biol. 2023 Oct 3;6(1):1005. doi: 10.1038/s42003-023-05363-3. PubMed 37789111.
Backbone
  Vector backbone: Synthetic backbone
  Vector type: Bacterial Expression, Synthetic Biology
Growth in bacteria
  Bacterial resistance: Kanamycin, 50 μg/mL
  Growth temperature: 37°C
  Growth strain: DH5alpha
  Copy number: High Copy
Gene/Insert
  Gene/Insert name: JUB1 TF
  Species: A. thaliana (mustard weed), Synthetic
  Promoter: Arabinsoe-inducible promoter
  Cloning method: Gibson Cloning
  Sequencing primers: 5′ GGGTTTAGTGTTGCCATCTA; 3′ ATGCCATAGCATTTTTATCC
Terms and licenses: Academic/Nonprofit Terms; Industry Terms: Not Available to Industry
How to cite: pJUB1 was a gift from Marc Erhardt (Addgene plasmid # 208813 ; http://n2t.net/addgene:208813 ; RRID:Addgene_208813)
