>Addgene plasmid #208813 | pJUB1 | depositor full sequence | sequence record 407035 | JUB1 TF
GGGTTTAGTGTTGCCATCTATAACAGATCTAAGTTCATCCCAACTTGCTGAGTCTCCTATGAAATCTCCA
CCGTTGCCGTTCCAGAAACTCATCAGGAGGTTATTATCATTACCAGTATATGTCGGTTGATTAAAACCAA
CTATATGTTGGTTCCAATAAGGATTCTGTGGCTGTGGAAGCGGCGGCTCGTGGGACATGGAATCTACTGT
ACGGTGGCTCGTGTGGTCGGAATCTAAGCTGCTGGTCTTAGAACAAGTGTCGGTTAAAGTGATAACCGGT
TTTCGGTTTGGTGGTAAGATGGTTGGGTTTCTTTGAGATGTGACTCGTTTGAAGATTCTGCAAAGTGTCC
ATACCTCTGCTTGTTGAGCTGGAGAGTCGGTTTTCGTGGTGGAGGGGAGGCGGAATTCATGCATCATCCA
ATCGGTTTTGGTGCCTTTACCGGCTGAACCAAGATAGTAAACCAGAGATTTCTTGAGACCAACACAGTCA
AGATTGGAGTAAACCGGTTTATCAATACCAGTGGCTTTCCAGAAACCTGAACCGGTCACTCGGTTTGGTC
GAACGCTATTCCTGTATTTCCTACCTCTCATGCAGAAGAAGTACCACTCCTTTTCTCCGACGCTGCTCAC
TCTTGGAAGATCCCAAGGATCGTACTTATAGATATCGATCTGTTTGATAAGTTCGAGTTTGATGGTTTTG
TTCTCTACTTTTCTTCGAAGATAGTATCCTAAAAGCTCTTCATCCGTCGGATGAAACCTGAACCCAGGAA
GTGGTGCTTCGTTTTCTTCTTCATGATCCTTACCTAAGTTACCTTCGCCACTCAT
